>Addgene plasmid #125263 | CSII-prEF1a-E2-Crimson-NLS | depositor full sequence | sequence record 240520 | CSII-prEF1a-E2-Crimson-NLS sequence 9852 bps
GACGGATCGGGAGATCTCCCGATCCCCTATGGTCGACTCTCAGTACAATCTGCTCTGATGCCGCATAGTT
AAGCCAGTATCTGCTCCCTGCTTGTGTGTTGGAGGTCGCTGAGTAGTGCGCGAGCAAAATTTAAGCTACA
ACAAGGCAAGGCTTGACCGACAATTGCATGAAGAATCTGCTTAGGGTTAGGCGTTTTGCGCTGCTTCGCG
ATGTACGGGCCAGATATACGCGTTGACATTGATTATTGACTAGTTATTAATAGTAATCAATTACGGGGTC
ATTAGTTCATAGCCCATATATGGAGTTCCGCGTTACATAACTTACGGTAAATGGCCCGCCTGGCTGACCG
CCCAACGACCCCCGCCCATTGACGTCAATAATGACGTATGTTCCCATAGTAACGCCAATAGGGACTTTCC
ATTGACGTCAATGGGTGGAGTATTTACGGTAAACTGCCCACTTGGCAGTACATCAAGTGTATCATATGCC
AAGTACGCCCCCTATTGACGTCAATGACGGTAAATGGCCCGCCTGGCATTATGCCCAGTACATGACCTTA
TGGGACTTTCCTACTTGGCAGTACATCTACGTATTAGTCATCGCTATTACCATGGTGATGCGGTTTTGGC
AGTACATCAATGGGCGTGGATAGCGGTTTGACTCACGGGGATTTCCAAGTCTCCACCCCATTGACGTCAA
TGGGAGTTTGTTTTGGCACCAAAATCAACGGGACTTTCCAAAATGTCGTAACAACTCCGCCCCATTGACG
CAAATGGGCGGTAGGCGTGTACGGTGGGAGGTCTATATAAGCAGCGCGTTTTGCCTGTACTGGGTCTCTC
TGGTTAGACCAGATCTGAGCCTGGGAGCTCTCTGGCTAACTAGGGAACCCACTGCTTAAGCCTCAATAAA
GCTTGCCTTGAGTGCTTCAAGTAGTGTGTGCCCGTCTGTTGTGTGACTCTGGTAACTAGAGATCCCTCAG
ACCCTTTTAGTCAGTGTGGAAAATCTCTAGCAGTGGCGCCCGAACAGGGACTTGAAAGCGAAAGGGAAAC
CAGAGGAGCTCTCTCGACGCAGGACTCGGCTTGCTGAAGCGCGCACGGCAAGAGGCGAGGGGCGGCGACT
GGTGAGTACGCCAAAAATTTTGACTAGCGGAGGCTAGAAGGAGAGAGATGGGTGCGAGAGCGTCAGTATT
AAGCGGGGGAGAATTAGATCGCGATGGGAAAAAATTCGGTTAAGGCCAGGGGGAAAGAAAAAATATAAAT
TAAAACATATAGTATGGGCAAGCAGGGAGCTAGAACGATTCGCAGTTAATCCTGGCCTGTTAGAAACATC
AGAAGGCTGTAGACAAATACTGGGACAGCTACAACCATCCCTTCAGACAGGATCAGAAGAACTTAGATCA
TTATATAATACAGTAGCAACCCTCTATTGTGTGCATCAAAGGATAGAGATAAAAGACACCAAGGAAGCTT
TAGACAAGATAGAGGAAGAGCAAAACAAAAGTAAGACCACCGCACAGCAAGCGGCCGGCCGCTGATCTTC
AGACCTGGAGGAGGAGATATGAGGGACAATTGGAGAAGTGAATTATATAAATATAAAGTAGTAAAAATTG
AACCATTAGGAGTAGCACCCACCAAGGCAAAGAGAAGAGTGGTGCAGAGAGAAAAAAGAGCAGTGGGAAT
AGGAGCTTTGTTCCTTGGGTTCTTGGGAGCAGCAGGAAGCACTATGGGCGCAGCGTCAATGACGCTGACG
GTACAGGCCAGACAATTATTGTCTGGTATAGTGCAGCAGCAGAACAATTTGCTGAGGGCTATTGAGGCGC
AACAGCATCTGTTGCAACTCACAGTCTGGGGCATCAAGCAGCTCCAGGCAAGAATCCTGGCTGTGGAAAG
ATACCTAAAGGATCAACAGCTCCTGGGGATTTGGGGTTGCTCTGGAAAACTCATTTGCACCACTGCTGTG
CCTTGGAATGCTAGTTGGAGTAATAAATCTCTGGAACAGATTTGGAATCACACGACCTGGATGGAGTGGG
ACAGAGAAATTAACAATTACACAAGCTTAATACACTCCTTAATTGAAGAATCGCAAAACCAGCAAGAAAA
GAATGAACAAGAATTATTGGAATTAGATAAATGGGCAAGTTTGTGGAATTGGTTTAACATAACAAATTGG
CTGTGGTATATAAAATTATTCATAATGATAGTAGGAGGCTTGGTAGGTTTAAGAATAGTTTTTGCTGTAC
TTTCTATAGTGAATAGAGTTAGGCAGGGATATTCACCATTATCGTTTCAGACCCACCTCCCAACCCCGAG
GGGACCCGACAGGCCCGAAGGAATAGAAGAAGAAGGTGGAGAGAGAGACAGAGACAGATCCATTCGATTA
GTGAACGGATCTACAAATGGCAGTATTCATCCACAATTTTAAAAGAAAAGGGGGGATTGGGGGGTACAGT
GCAGGGGAAAGAATAGTAGACATAATAGCAACAGACATACAAACTAAAGAATTACAAAAACAAATTACAA
AAATTCAAAATTTTCGGGTTTATTACAGGGACAGCAGAAATTCACTTTGAATTAATTCAAGCTTCGTGAG
GCTCCGGTGCCCGTCAGTGGGCAGAGCGCACATCGCCCACAGTCCCCGAGAAGTTGGGGGGAGGGGTCGG
CAATTGAACCGGTGCCTAGAGAAGGTGGCGCGGGGTAAACTGGGAAAGTGATGTCGTGTACTGGCTCCGC
CTTTTTCCCGAGGGTGGGGGAGAACCGTATATAAGTGCAGTAGTCGCCGTGAACGTTCTTTTTCGCAACG
GGTTTGCCGCCAGAACACAGGTAAGTGCCGTGTGTGGTTCCCGCGGGCCTGGCCTCTTTACGGGTTATGG
CCCTTGCGTGCCTTGAATTACTTCCACCTGGCTCCAGTACGTGATTCTTGATCCCGAGCTGGAGCCAGGG
GCGGGCCTTGCGCTTTAGGAGCCCCTTCGCCTCGTGCTTGAGTTGAGGCCTGGCCTGGGCGCTGGGGCCG
CCGCGTGCGAATCTGGTGGCACCTTCGCGCCTGTCTCGCTGCTTTCGATAAGTCTCTAGCCATTTAAAAT
TTTTGATGACCTGCTGCGACGCTTTTTTTCTGGCAAGATAGTCTTGTAAATGCGGGCCAGGATCTGCACA
CTGGTATTTCGGTTTTTGGGGCCGCGGGCGGCGACGGGGCCCGTGCGTCCCAGCGCACATGTTCGGCGAG
GCGGGGCCTGCGAGCGCGGCCACCGAGAATCGGACGGGGGTAGTCTCAAGCTGGCCGGCCTGCTCTGGTG
CCTGGCCTCGCGCCGCCGTGTATCGCCCCGCCCTGGGCGGCAAGGCTGGCCCGGTCGGCACCAGTTGCGT
GAGCGGAAAGATGGCCGCTTCCCGGCCCTGCTCCAGGGGGCTCAAAATGGAGGACGCGGCGCTCGGGAGA
GCGGGCGGGTGAGTCACCCACACAAAGGAAAGGGGCCTTTCCGTCCTCAGCCGTCGCTTCATGTGACTCC
ACGGAGTACCGGGCGCCGTCCAGGCACCTCGATTAGTTCTGGAGCTTTTGGAGTACGTCGTCTTTAGGTT
GGGGGGAGGGGTTTTATGCGATGGAGTTTCCCCACACTGAGTGGGTGGAGACTGAAGTTAGGCCAGCTTG
GCACTTGATGTAATTCTCCTTGGAATTTGCCCTTTTTGAGTTTGGATCTTGGTTCATTCTCAAGCCTCAG
ACAGTGGTTCAAAGTTTTTTTCTTCCATTTCAGGTGTCGTGAACACGCTACCGGTCTCGAGAATTCGGAT
GGATAGCACTGAGAACGTCATCAAGCCCTTCATGCGCTTCAAGGTGCACATGGAGGGCTCCGTGAACGGC
CACGAGTTCGAGATCGAGGGCGTGGGCGAGGGCAAGCCCTACGAGGGCACCCAGACCGCCAAGCTGCAAG
TGACCAAGGGCGGCCCCCTGCCCTTCGCCTGGGACATCCTGTCCCCCCAGTTCTTCTACGGCTCCAAGGC
GTACATCAAGCACCCCGCCGACATCCCCGACTACCTCAAGCAGTCCTTCCCCGAGGGCTTCAAGTGGGAG
CGCGTGATGAACTTCGAGGACGGCGGCGTGGTGACCGTGACCCAGGACTCCTCCCTGCAGGACGGCACCC
TCATCTACCACGTGAAGTTCATCGGCGTGAACTTCCCCTCCGACGGCCCCGTAATGCAGAAGAAGACTCT
GGGCTGGGAGCCCTCCACTGAGCGCAACTACCCCCGCGACGGCGTGCTGAAGGGCGAGAACCACATGGCG
CTGAAGCTGAAGGGCGGCGGCCACTACCTGTGTGAGTTCAAGTCCATCTACATGGCCAAGAAGCCCGTGA
AGCTGCCCGGCTACCACTACGTGGACTACAAGCTCGACATCACCTCCCACAACGAGGACTACACCGTGGT
GGAGCAGTACGAGCGCGCCGAGGCCCGCCACCACCTGTTCCAGCCTCCAAAAAAGAAGAGAAAGGTAGAA
GACCCCGGGGATCCACCGGTCGCCACCTAGTCTAGAGTTAACATCGAGGGATCAAGCTTATCGATAATCA
ACCTCTGGATTACAAAATTTGTGAAAGATTGACTGGTATTCTTAACTATGTTGCTCCTTTTACGCTATGT
GGATACGCTGCTTTAATGCCTTTGTATCATGCTATTGCTTCCCGTATGGCTTTCATTTTCTCCTCCTTGT
ATAAATCCTGGTTGCTGTCTCTTTATGAGGAGTTGTGGCCCGTTGTCAGGCAACGTGGCGTGGTGTGCAC
TGTGTTTGCTGACGCAACCCCCACTGGTTGGGGCATTGCCACCACCTGTCAGCTCCTTTCCGGGACTTTC
GCTTTCCCCCTCCCTATTGCCACGGCGGAACTCATCGCCGCCTGCCTTGCCCGCTGCTGGACAGGGGCTC
GGCTGTTGGGCACTGACAATTCCGTGGTGTTGTCGGGGAAGCTGACGTCCTTTCCATGGCTGCTCGCCTG
TGTTGCCACCTGGATTCTGCGCGGGACGTCCTTCTGCTACGTCCCTTCGGCCCTCAATCCAGCGGACCTT
CCTTCCCGCGGCCTGCTGCCGGCTCTGCGGCCTCTTCCGCGTCTTCGCCTTCGCCCTCAGACGAGTCGGA
TCTCCCTTTGGGCCGCCTCCCCGCATCGATACCGTCGAGACCTGGAAAAACATGGAGCAATCACAAGTAG
CAACACAGCAGCTACCAATGCTGCTTGTGCCTGGCTAGAAGCACAAGAGGAGGAGGAGGTGGGTTTTCCA
GTCACACCTCAGGTACCTTTAAGACCAATGACTTACAAGGCAGCTGTAGATCTTAGCCACTTTTTAAAAG
AAAAGGGGGGACTGGAAGGGCTAATTCACTCCCAACGAAGACAAGATATCCTTGATCTGTGGATCTACCA
CACACAAGGCTACTTCCCTGATTGGCAGAACTACACACCAGGGCCAGGGATCAGATATCCACTGACCTTT
GGATGGTGCTACAAGCTAGTACCAGTTGAGCAAGAGAAGGTAGAAGAAGCCAATGAAGGAGAGAACACCC
GCTTGTTACACCCTGTGAGCCTGCATGGGATGGATGACCCGGAGAGAGAAGTATTAGAGTGGAGGTTTGA
CAGCCGCCTAGCATTTCATCACATGGCCCGAGAGCTGCATCCGGACTGTACTGGGTCTCTCTGGTTAGAC
CAGATCTGAGCCTGGGAGCTCTCTGGCTAACTAGGGAACCCACTGCTTAAGCCTCAATAAAGCTTGCCTT
GAGTGCTTCAAGTAGTGTGTGCCCGTCTGTTGTGTGACTCTGGTAACTAGAGATCCCTCAGACCCTTTTA
GTCAGTGTGGAAAATCTCTAGCAGGGCCCGTTTAAACCCGCTGATCAGCCTCGACTGTGCCTTCTAGTTG
CCAGCCATCTGTTGTTTGCCCCTCCCCCGTGCCTTCCTTGACCCTGGAAGGTGCCACTCCCACTGTCCTT
TCCTAATAAAATGAGGAAATTGCATCGCATTGTCTGAGTAGGTGTCATTCTATTCTGGGGGGTGGGGTGG
GGCAGGACAGCAAGGGGGAGGATTGGGAAGACAATAGCAGGCATGCTGGGGATGCGGTGGGCTCTATGGC
TTCTGAGGCGGAAAGAACCAGCTGGGGCTCTAGGGGGTATCCCC
[124 nt withheld, positions 6135-6258]
C
[32 nt withheld, positions 6260-6291]
CA
[57 nt withheld, positions 6294-6350]
A
[49 nt withheld, positions 6352-6400]
CCTTTGACGTTGGAGTCCACGTTCTTT
[37 nt withheld, positions 6428-6464]
ACCCTATCTCGGTCTATTCTTTTGATTTATAAGGGATTTTGGGGATTTCGGCCTATTGGTTAAAAAATGA
GCTGATTTAACAAAAATTTAACGCGAATTAATTCTGTGGAATGTGTGTCAGTTAGGGTGTGGAAAGTCCC
CAGGCTCCCCAGGCAGGCAGAAGTATGCAAAGCATGCATCTCAATTAGTCAGCAACCAGGTGTGGAAAGT
CCCCAGGCTCCCCAGCAGGCAGAAGTATGCAAAGCATGCATCTCAATTAGTCAGCAACCATAGTCCCGCC
CCTAACTCCGCCCATCCCGCCCCTAACTCCGCCCAGTTCCGCCCATTCTCCGCCCCATGGCTGACTAATT
TTTTTTATTTATGCAGAGGCCGAGGCCGCCTCTGCCTCTGAGCTATTCCAGAAGTAGTGAGGAGGCTTTT
TTGGAGGCCTAGGCTTTTGCAAAAAGCTCCCGGGAGCTTGTATATCCATTTTCGGATCTGATCAGCACGT
GTTGACAATTAATCATCGGCATAGTATATCGGCATAGTATAATACGACAAGGTGAGGAACTAAACCATGG
CCAAGTTGACCAGTGCCGTTCCGGTGCTCACCGCGCGCGACGTCGCCGGAGCGGTCGAGTTCTGGACCGA
CCGGCTCGGGTTCTCCCGGGACTTCGTGGAGGACGACTTCGCCGGTGTGGTCCGGGACGACGTGACCCTG
TTCATCAGCGCGGTCCAGGACCAGGTGGTGCCGGACAACACCCTGGCCTGGGTGTGGGTGCGCGGCCTGG
ACGAGCTGTACGCCGAGTGGTCGGAGGTCGTGTCCACGAACTTCCGGGACGCCTCCGGGCCGGCCATGAC
CGAGATCGGCGAGCAGCCGTGGGGGCGGGAGTTCGCCCTGCGCGACCCGGCCGGCAACTGCGTGCACTTC
GTGGCCGAGGAGCAGGACTGACACGTGCTACGAGATTTCGATTCCACCGCCGCCTTCTATGAAAGGTTGG
GCTTCGGAATCGTTTTCCGGGACGCCGGCTGGATGATCCTCCAGCGCGGGGATCTCATGCTGGAGTTCTT
CGCCCACCCCAACTTGTTTATTGCAGCTTATAATGGTTACAAATAAAGCAATAGCATCACAAATTTCACA
AATAAAGCATTTTTTTCACTGCATTCTAGTTGTGGTTTGTCCAAACTCATCAATGTATCTTATCATGTCT
GTATACCGTCGACCTCTAGCTAGAGCTTGGCGTAATCATGGTCATAGCTGTTTCCTGTGTGAAATTGTTA
TCCGCTCACAATTCCACACAACATACGAGCCGGAAGCATAAAGTGTAAAGCCTGGGGTGCCTAATGAGTG
AGCTAACTCACATTAATTGCGTTGCGCTCACTGCCCGCTTTCCAGTCGGGAAACCTGTCGTGCCAGCTGC
ATTAATGAATCGGCCAACGCGCGGGGAGAGGCGGTTTGCGTATTGGGCGCTCTTCCGCTTCCTCGCTCAC
TGACTCGCTGCGCTCGGTCGTTCGGCTGCGGCGAGCGGTATCAGCTCACTCAAAGGCGGTAATACGGTTA
TCCACAGAATCAGGGGATAACGCAGGAAAGAACATGTGAGCAAAAGGCCAGCAAAAGGCCAGGAACCGTA
AAAAGGCCGCGTTGCTGGCGTTTTTCCATAGGCTCCGCCCCCCTGACGAGCATCACAAAAATCGACGCTC
AAGTCAGAGGTGGCGAAACCCGACAGGACTATAAAGATACCAGGCGTTTCCCCCTGGAAGCTCCCTCGTG
CGCTCTCCTGTTCCGACCCTGCCGCTTACCGGATACCTGTCCGCCTTTCTCCCTTCGGGAAGCGTGGCGC
TTTCTCAATGCTCACGCTGTAGGTATCTCAGTTCGGTGTAGGTCGTTCGCTCCAAGCTGGGCTGTGTGCA
CGAACCCCCCGTTCAGCCCGACCGCTGCGCCTTATCCGGTAACTATCGTCTTGAGTCCAACCCGGTAAGA
CACGACTTATCGCCACTGGCAGCAGCCACTGGTAACAGGATTAGCAGAGCGAGGTATGTAGGCGGTGCTA
CAGAGTTCTTGAAGTGGTGGCCTAACTACGGCTACACTAGAAGGACAGTATTTGGTATCTGCGCTCTGCT
GAAGCCAGTTACCTTCGGAAAAAGAGTTGGTAGCTCTTGATCCGGCAAACAAACCACCGCTGGTAGCGGT
GGTTTTTTTGTTTGCAAGCAGCAGATTACGCGCAGAAAAAAAGGATCTCAAGAAGATCCTTTGATCTTTT
CTACGGGGTCTGACGCTCAGTGGAACGAAAACTCACGTTAAGGGATTTTGGTCATGAGATTATCAAAAAG
GATCTTCACCTAGATCCTTTTAAATTAAAAATGAAGTTTTAAATCAATCTAAAGTATATATGAGTAAACT
TGGTCTGACAGTTACCAATGCTTAATCAGTGAGGCACCTATCTCAGCGATCTGTCTATTTCGTTCATCCA
TAGTTGCCTGACTCCCCGTCGTGTAGATAACTACGATACGGGAGGGCTTACCATCTGGCCCCAGTGCTGC
AATGATACCGCGAGACCCACGCTCACCGGCTCCAGATTTATCAGCAATAAACCAGCCAGCCGGAAGGGCC
GAGCGCAGAAGTGGTCCTGCAACTTTATCCGCCTCCATCCAGTCTATTAATTGTTGCCGGGAAGCTAGAG
TAAGTAGTTCGCCAGTTAATAGTTTGCGCAACGTTGTTGCCATTGCTACAGGCATCGTGGTGTCACGCTC
GTCGTTTGGTATGGCTTCATTCAGCTCCGGTTCCCAACGATCAAGGCGAGTTACATGATCCCCCATGTTG
TGCAAAAAAGCGGTTAGCTCCTTCGGTCCTCCGATCGTTGTCAGAAGTAAGTTGGCCGCAGTGTTATCAC
TCATGGTTATGGCAGCACTGCATAATTCTCTTACTGTCATGCCATCCGTAAGATGCTTTTCTGTGACTGG
TGAGTACTCAACCAAGTCATTCTGAGAATAGTGTATGCGGCGACCGAGTTGCTCTTGCCCGGCGTCAATA
CGGGATAATACCGCGCCACATAGCAGAACTTTAAAAGTGCTCATCATTGGAAAACGTTCTTCGGGGCGAA
AACTCTCAAGGATCTTACCGCTGTTGAGATCCAGTTCGATGTAACCCACTCGTGCACCCAACTGATCTTC
AGCATCTTTTACTTTCACCAGCGTTTCTGGGTGAGCAAAAACAGGAAGGCAAAATGCCGCAAAAAAGGGA
ATAAGGGCGACACGGAAATGTTGAATACTCATACTCTTCCTTTTTCAATATTATTGAAGCATTTATCAGG
GTTATTGTCTCATGAGCGGATACATATTTGAATGTATTTAGAAAAATAAACAAATAGGGGTTCCGCGCAC
ATTTCCCCGAAAAGTGCCACCTGACGTC
Features (pLannotate 1.2.2; 30 found; start..end, strand, type, name):
     36..80      -  misc_feature   bom (fragment): basis of mobility region from pBR322
    235..614     +  enhancer       CMV enhancer: human cytomegalovirus immediate early enhancer
    615..814     +  promoter       CMV promoter: human cytomegalovirus (CMV) immediate early promoter
    832..1012    +  LTR            5' LTR (truncated): truncated 5' long terminal repeat (LTR) from HIV-1
   1059..1184    +  misc_feature   HIV-1 Ψ: packaging signal of human immunodeficiency virus type 1
   1168..1506    +  CDS            HIV-1 gag (fragment): gag protein from human immunodeficiency virus 1; gag
   1681..1914    +  misc_feature   RRE: The Rev response element (RRE) of HIV-1 allows for Rev-dependent mRNA export from the nucleus to the cytoplasm.
   2291..2391    +  CDS            Rev (fragment): human immunodeficiency virus 1 (HIV-1) Rev protein; rev; enhances nuclear export of unspliced and incompletely spliced viral mRNAs
   2417..2534    +  misc_feature   cPPT/CTS: central polypurine tract and central termination sequence of HIV-1
   2590..3752    +  promoter       EF-1α promoter: strong constitutive promoter for human elongation factor EF-1α
   3779..4453    +  CDS            E2-Crimson: E2-Crimson is a basic (constitutively fluorescent) far red fluorescent protein published in 2009, derived from Discosoma sp.. It is reported to be a rapidly-maturing tetramer with low acid sensitivity.
   4457..4477    +  CDS            SV40 NLS: nuclear localization signal of SV40 (simian virus 40) large T antigen
   4546..5134    +  misc_feature   WPRE: woodchuck hepatitis virus posttranscriptional regulatory element
   5059..5646    +  CDS            nef: NEF_HV112 - Experimental evidence at protein level: Swiss-Prot protein existence level 1. Extracellular Nef protein targets CD4(+) T-lymphocytes for apoptosis by interacting with CXCR4 surface receptors. From Human immunodeficiency virus type 1 group M subtype B (isolate PCV12) (HIV-1).
   5653..5833    +  LTR            5' LTR (truncated): truncated 5' long terminal repeat (LTR) from HIV-1
   5865..6089    +  polyA_signal   bGH poly(A) signal: bovine growth hormone polyadenylation signal
   6093..6114    +  promoter       SV40 promoter (fragment): SV40 enhancer and early promoter
   6135..6563    +  rep_origin     f1 ori (sequence partly withheld): f1 bacteriophage origin of replication; arrow indicates direction of (+) strand synthesis
   6577..6907    +  promoter       SV40 promoter: SV40 enhancer and early promoter
   6955..7002    +  promoter       EM7 promoter: synthetic bacterial promoter&nbsp
   7021..7395    +  CDS            BleoR: antibiotic-binding protein; Sh ble from Streptoalloteichus hindustanus; confers resistance to bleomycin, phleomycin, and Zeocin™
   7405..7530    +  CDS            ble (fragment): BLE_KLEPN - Experimental evidence at protein level: Swiss-Prot protein existence level 1. Binding protein with a strong affinity to the bleomycin family of antibiotics. Binds to CL990; an antimitotic-antibiotic compound. From Klebsiella pneumoniae.
   7525..7646    +  polyA_signal   SV40 poly(A) signal: SV40 polyadenylation signal
   7719..7735    -  protein_bind   lac operator: The lac repressor binds to the lac operator to inhibit transcription in E. coli. This inhibition can be relieved by adding lactose or isopropyl-β-D-thiogalactopyranoside (IPTG). lac repressor encoded by lacI
   7743..7773    -  promoter       lac promoter: promoter for the E. coli lac operon
   7788..7809    -  protein_bind   CAP binding site: CAP binding activates transcription in the presence of cAMP. E. coli catabolite activator protein
   7822..7914    -  CDS            lacI (fragment): lac repressor; lacI; The lac repressor binds to the lac operator to inhibit transcription in E. coli. This inhibition can be relieved by adding lactose or isopropyl-β-D-thiogalactopyranoside (IPTG).
   8097..8685    -  rep_origin     ori: high-copy-number ColE1/pMB1/pBR322/pUC origin of replication
   8856..9716    -  CDS            AmpR: β-lactamase; bla; confers resistance to ampicillin, carbenicillin, and related antibiotics
   9717..9821    -  promoter       AmpR promoter: bla
