>Addgene plasmid #125263 | CSII-prEF1a-E2-Crimson-NLS | addgene full sequence | sequence record 244514 | Addgene NGS Result
GACGGATCGGGAGATCTCCCGATCCCCTATGGTGCACTCTCAGTACAATCTGCTCTGATGCCGCATAGTT
AAGCCAGTATCTGCTCCCTGCTTGTGTGTTGGAGGTCGCTGAGTAGTGCGCGAGCAAAATTTAAGCTACA
ACAAGGCAAGGCTTGACCGACAATTGCATGAAGAATCTGCTTAGGGTTAGGCGTTTTGCGCTGCTTCGCG
ATGTACGGGCCAGATATACGCGTTGACATTGATTATTGACTAGTTATTAATAGTAATCAATTACGGGGTC
ATTAGTTCATAGCCCATATATGGAGTTCCGCGTTACATAACTTACGGTAAATGGCCCGCCTGGCTGACCG
CCCAACGACCCCCGCCCATTGACGTCAATAATGACGTATGTTCCCATAGTAACGCCAATAGGGACTTTCC
ATTGACGTCAATGGGTGGAGTATTTACGGTAAACTGCCCACTTGGCAGTACATCAAGTGTATCATATGCC
AAGTACGCCCCCTATTGACGTCAATGACGGTAAATGGCCCGCCTGGCATTATGCCCAGTACATGACCTTA
TGGGACTTTCCTACTTGGCAGTACATCTACGTATTAGTCATCGCTATTACCATGGTGATGCGGTTTTGGC
AGTACATCAATGGGCGTGGATAGCGGTTTGACTCACGGGGATTTCCAAGTCTCCACCCCATTGACGTCAA
TGGGAGTTTGTTTTGGCACCAAAATCAACGGGACTTTCCAAAATGTCGTAACAACTCCGCCCCATTGACG
CAAATGGGCGGTAGGCGTGTACGGTGGGAGGTCTATATAAGCAGCGCGTTTTGCCTGTACTGGGTCTCTC
TGGTTAGACCAGATCTGAGCCTGGGAGCTCTCTGGCTAACTAGGGAACCCACTGCTTAAGCCTCAATAAA
GCTTGCCTTGAGTGCTTCAAGTAGTGTGTGCCCGTCTGTTGTGTGACTCTGGTAACTAGAGATCCCTCAG
ACCCTTTTAGTCAGTGTGGAAAATCTCTAGCAGTGGCGCCCGAACAGGGACTTGAAAGCGAAAGGGAAAC
CAGAGGAGCTCTCTCGACGCAGGACTCGGCTTGCTGAAGCGCGCACGGCAAGAGGCGAGGGGCGGCGACT
GGTGAGTACGCCAAAAATTTTGACTAGCGGAGGCTAGAAGGAGAGAGATGGGTGCGAGAGCGTCAGTATT
AAGCGGGGGAGAATTAGATCGCGATGGGAAAAAATTCGGTTAAGGCCAGGGGGAAAGAAAAAATATAAAT
TAAAACATATAGTATGGGCAAGCAGGGAGCTAGAACGATTCGCAGTTAATCCTGGCCTGTTAGAAACATC
AGAAGGCTGTAGACAAATACTGGGACAGCTACAACCATCCCTTCAGACAGGATCAGAAGAACTTAGATCA
TTATATAATACAGTAGCAACCCTCTATTGTGTGCATCAAAGGATAGAGATAAAAGACACCAAGGAAGCTT
TAGACAAGATAGAGGAAGAGCAAAACAAAAGTAAGACCACCGCACAGCAAGGGCCGCTGATCTTCAGACC
TGGAGGAGGAGATATGAGGGACAATTGGAGAAGTGAATTATATAAATATAAAGTAGTAAAAATTGAACCA
TTAGGAGTAGCACCCACCAAGGCAAAGAGAAGAGTGGTGCAGAGAGAAAAAAGAGCAGTGGGAATAGGAG
CTTTGTTCCTTGGGTTCTTGGGAGCAGCAGGAAGCACTATGGGCGCAGCGTCAATGACGCTGACGGTACA
GGCCAGACAATTATTGTCTGGTATAGTGCAGCAGCAGAACAATTTGCTGAGGGCTATTGAGGCGCAACAG
CATCTGTTGCAACTCACAGTCTGGGGCATCAAGCAGCTCCAGGCAAGAATCCTGGCTGTGGAAAGATACC
TAAAGGATCAACAGCTCCTGGGGATTTGGGGTTGCTCTGGAAAACTCATTTGCACCACTGCTGTGCCTTG
GAATGCTAGTTGGAGTAATAAATCTCTGGAACAGATTTGGAATCACACGACCTGGATGGAGTGGGACAGA
GAAATTAACAATTACACAAGCTTAATACACTCCTTAATTGAAGAATCGCAAAACCAGCAAGAAAAGAATG
AACAAGAATTATTGGAATTAGATAAATGGGCAAGTTTGTGGAATTGGTTTAACATAACAAATTGGCTGTG
GTATATAAAATTATTCATAATGATAGTAGGAGGCTTGGTAGGTTTAAGAATAGTTTTTGCTGTACTTTCT
ATAGTGAATAGAGTTAGGCAGGGATATTCACCATTATCGTTTCAGACCCACCTCCCAACCCCGAGGGGAC
CCGACAGGCCCGAAGGAATAGAAGAAGAAGGTGGAGAGAGAGACAGAGACAGATCCATTCGATTAGTGAA
CGGATCTACAAATGGCAGTATTCATCCACAATTTTAAAAGAAAAGGGGGGATTGGGGGGTACAGTGCAGG
GGAAAGAATAGTAGACATAATAGCAACAGACATACAAACTAAAGAATTACAAAAACAAATTACAAAAATT
CAAAATTTTCGGGTTTATTACAGGGACAGCAGAAATTCACTTTGAATTAATTCAAGCTTCGTGAGGCTCC
GGTGCCCGTCAGTGGGCAGAGCGCACATCGCCCACAGTCCCCGAGAAGTTGGGGGGAGGGGTCGGCAATT
GAACCGGTGCCTAGAGAAGGTGGCGCGGGGTAAACTGGGAAAGTGATGTCGTGTACTGGCTCCGCCTTTT
TCCCGAGGGTGGGGGAGAACCGTATATAAGTGCAGTAGTCGCCGTGAACGTTCTTTTTCGCAACGGGTTT
GCCGCCAGAACACAGGTAAGTGCCGTGTGTGGTTCCCGCGGGCCTGGCCTCTTTACGGGTTATGGCCCTT
GCGTGCCTTGAATTACTTCCACCTGGCTCCAGTACGTGATTCTTGATCCCGAGCTGGAGCCAGGGGCGGG
CCTTGCGCTTTAGGAGCCCCTTCGCCTCGTGCTTGAGTTGAGGCCTGGCCTGGGCGCTGGGGCCGCCGCG
TGCGAATCTGGTGGCACCTTCGCGCCTGTCTCGCTGCTTTCGATAAGTCTCTAGCCATTTAAAATTTTTG
ATGACCTGCTGCGACGCTTTTTTTCTGGCAAGATAGTCTTGTAAATGCGGGCCAGGATCTGCACACTGGT
ATTTCGGTTTTTGGGGCCGCGGGCGGCGACGGGGCCCGTGCGTCCCAGCGCACATGTTCAGCGAGGCGGG
GCCTGCGAGCGCGGCCACCGAGAATCGGACGGGGGTAGTCTCAAGCTGGCCGGCCTGCTCTGGTGCCTGG
CCTCGCGCCGCCGTGTATCGCCCCGCCCTGGGCGGCAAGGCTGGCCCGGTCGGCACCAGTTGCGTGAGCG
GAAAGATGGCCGCTTCCCGGCCCTGCTCCAGGGGGCTCAAAATGGAGGACGCGGCGCTCGGGAGAGCGGG
CGGGTGAGTCACCCACACAAAGGAAAGGGGCCTTTCCGTCCTCAGCCGTCGCTTCATGTGACTCCACGGA
GTACCGGGCGCCGTCCAGGCACCTCGATTAGTTCTGGAGCTTTTGGAGTACGTCGTCTTTAGGTTGGGGG
GAGGGGTTTTATGCGATGGAGTTTCCCCACACTGAGTGGGTGGAGACTGAAGTTAGGCCAGCTTGGCACT
TGATGTAATTCTCCTTGGAATTTGCCCTTTTTGAGTTTGGATCTTGGTTCATTCTCAAGCCTCAGACAGT
GGTTCAAAGTTTTTTTCTTCCATTTCAGGTGTCGTGAACACGCTACCGGTCTCGAGAATTCGGATGGATA
GCACTGAGAACGTCATCAAGCCCTTCATGCGCTTCAAGGTGCACATGGAGGGCTCCGTGAACGGCCACGA
GTTCGAGATCGAGGGCGTGGGCGAGGGCAAGCCCTACGAGGGCACCCAGACCGCCAAGCTGCAAGTGACC
AAGGGCGGCCCCCTGCCCTTCGCCTGGGACATCCTGTCCCCCCAGTTCTTCTACGGCTCCAAGGCGTACA
TCAAGCACCCCGCCGACATCCCCGACTACCTCAAGCAGTCCTTCCCCGAGGGCTTCAAGTGGGAGCGCGT
GATGAACTTCGAGGACGGCGGCGTGGTGACCGTGACCCAGGACTCCTCCCTGCAGGACGGCACCCTCATC
TACCACGTGAAGTTCATCGGCGTGAACTTCCCCTCCGACGGCCCCGTAATGCAGAAGAAGACTCTGGGCT
GGGAGCCCTCCACTGAGCGCAACTACCCCCGCGACGGCGTGCTGAAGGGCGAGAACCACATGGCGCTGAA
GCTGAAGGGCGGCGGCCACTACCTGTGTGAGTTCAAGTCCATCTACATGGCCAAGAAGCCCGTGAAGCTG
CCCGGCTACCACTACGTGGACTACAAGCTCGACATCACCTCCCACAACGAGGACTACACCGTGGTGGAGC
AGTACGAGCGCGCCGAGGCCCGCCACCACCTGTTCCAGCCTCCAAAAAAGAAGAGAAAGGTAGAAGACCC
CGGGGATCCACCGGTCGCCACCTAGTCTAGAGTTAACATCGAGGGATCAAGCTTATCGATAATCAACCTC
TGGATTACAAAATTTGTGAAAGATTGACTGGTATTCTTAACTATGTTGCTCCTTTTACGCTATGTGGATA
CGCTGCTTTAATGCCTTTGTATCATGCTATTGCTTCCCGTATGGCTTTCATTTTCTCCTCCTTGTATAAA
TCCTGGTTGCTGTCTCTTTATGAGGAGTTGTGGCCCGTTGTCAGGCAACGTGGCGTGGTGTGCACTGTGT
TTGCTGACGCAACCCCCACTGGTTGGGGCATTGCCACCACCTGTCAGCTCCTTTCCGGGACTTTCGCTTT
CCCCCTCCCTATTGCCACGGCGGAACTCATCGCCGCCTGCCTTGCCCGCTGCTGGACAGGGGCTCGGCTG
TTGGGCACTGACAATTCCGTGGTGTTGTCGGGGAAGCTGACGTCCTTTCCATGGCTGCTCGCCTGTGTTG
CCACCTGGATTCTGCGCGGGACGTCCTTCTGCTACGTCCCTTCGGCCCTCAATCCAGCGGACCTTCCTTC
CCGCGGCCTGCTGCCGGCTCTGCGGCCTCTTCCGCGTCTTCGCCTTCGCCCTCAGACGAGTCGGATCTCC
CTTTGGGCCGCCTCCCCGCATCGATACCGTCGAGACCTAGAAAAACATGGAGCAATCACAAGTAGCAATA
CAGCAGCTACCAATGCTGATTGTGCCTGGCTAGAAGCACAAGAGGAGGAGGAGGTGGGTTTTCCAGTCAC
ACCTCAGGTACCTTTAAGACCAATGACTTACAAGGCAGCTGTAGATCTTAGCCACTTTTTAAAAGAAAAG
GGGGGACTGGAAGGGCTAATTCACTCCCAACGAAGACAAGATATCCTTGATCTGTGGATCTACCACACAC
AAGGCTACTTCCCTGATTGGCAGAACTACACACCAGGGCCAGGGATCAGATATCCACTGACCTTTGGATG
GTGCTACAAGCTAGTACCAGTTGAGCAAGAGAAGGTAGAAGAAGCCAATGAAGGAGAGAACACCCGCTTG
TTACACCCTGTGAGCCTGCATGGGATGGATGACCCGGAGAGAGAAGTATTAGAGTGGAGGTTTGACAGCC
GCCTAGCATTTCATCACATGGCCCGAGAGCTGCATCCGGACTGTACTGGGTCTCTCTGGTTAGACCAGAT
CTGAGCCTGGGAGCTCTCTGGCTAACTAGGGAACCCACTGCTTAAGCCTCAATAAAGCTTGCCTTGAGTG
CTTCAAGTAGTGTGTGCCCGTCTGTTGTGTGACTCTGGTAACTAGAGATCCCTCAGACCCTTTTAGTCAG
TGTGGAAAATCTCTAGCAGGGCCCGTTTAAACCCGCTGATCAGCCTCGACTGTGCCTTCTAGTTGCCAGC
CATCTGTTGTTTGCCCCTCCCCCGTGCCTTCCTTGACCCTGGAAGGTGCCACTCCCACTGTCCTTTCCTA
ATAAAATGAGGAAATTGCATCGCATTGTCTGAGTAGGTGTCATTCTATTCTGGGGGGTGGGTTGGGGCAG
GACAGCAAGGGGGAGGATTGGGAAGACAATAGCAGGCATGCTGGGGATGCGGTGGGCTCTATGGCTTCTG
AGGCGGAAAGAACCAGCTGGGGCTCTAGGGGGTATCCCC
[124 nt withheld, positions 6130-6253]
C
[91 nt withheld, positions 6255-6345]
A
[49 nt withheld, positions 6347-6395]
CCTTTGACGTTGGAGTCCACGTTCTTT
[37 nt withheld, positions 6423-6459]
ACCCTATCTCGGTCTATTCTTTTGATTTATAAGGGATTTTGCCGATTTCGGCCTATTGGTTAAAAAATGA
GCTGATTTAACAAAAATTTAACGCGAATTAATTCTGTGGAATGTGTGTCAGTTAGGGTGTGGAAAGTCCC
CAGGCTCCCCAGCAGGCAGAAGTATGCAAAGCATGCATCTCAATTAGTCAGCAACCAGGTGTGGAAAGTC
CCCAGGCTCCCCAGCAGGCAGAAGTATGCAAAGCATGCATCTCAATTAGTCAGCAACCATAGTCCCGCCC
CTAACTCCGCCCATCCCGCCCCTAACTCCGCCCAGTTCCGCCCATTCTCCGCCCCATGGCTGACTAATTT
TTTTTATTTATGCAGAGGCCGAGGCCGCCTCTGCCTCTGAGCTATTCCAGAAGTAGTGAGGAGGCTTTTT
TGGAGGCCTAGGCTTTTGCAAAAAGCTCCCGGGAGCTTGTATATCCATTTTCGGATCTGATCAGCACGTG
TTGACAATTAATCATCGGCATAGTATATCGGCATAGTATAATACGACAAGGTGAGGAACTAAACCATGGC
CAAGTTGACCAGTGCCGTTCCGGTGCTCACCGCGCGCGACGTCGCCGGAGCGGTCGAGTTCTGGACCGAC
CGGCTCGGGTTCTCCCGGGACTTCGTGGAGGACGACTTCGCCGGTGTGGTCCGGGACGACGTGACCCTGT
TCATCAGCGCGGTCCAGGACCAGGTGGTGCCGGACAACACCCTGGCCTGGGTGTGGGTGCGCGGCCTGGA
CGAGCTGTACGCCGAGTGGTCGGAGGTCGTGTCCACGAACTTCCGGGACGCCTCCGGGCCGGCCATGACC
GAGATCGGCGAGCAGCCGTGGGGGCGGGAGTTCGCCCTGCGCGACCCGGCCGGCAACTGCGTGCACTTCG
TGGCCGAGGAGCAGGACTGACACGTGCTACGAGATTTCGATTCCACCGCCGCCTTCTATGAAAGGTTGGG
CTTCGGAATCGTTTTCCGGGACGCCGGCTGGATGATCCTCCAGCGCGGGGATCTCATGCTGGAGTTCTTC
GCCCACCCCAACTTGTTTATTGCAGCTTATAATGGTTACAAATAAAGCAATAGCATCACAAATTTCACAA
ATAAAGCATTTTTTTCACTGCATTCTAGTTGTGGTTTGTCCAAACTCATCAATGTATCTTATCATGTCTG
TATACCGTCGACCTCTAGCTAGAGCTTGGCGTAATCATGGTCATAGCTGTTTCCTGTGTGAAATTGTTAT
CCGCTCACAATTCCACACAACATACGAGCCGGAAGCATAAAGTGTAAAGCCTGGGGTGCCTAATGAGTGA
GCTAACTCACATTAATTGCGTTGCGCTCACTGCCCGCTTTCCAGTCGGGAAACCTGTCGTGCCAGCTGCA
TTAATGAATCGGCCAACGCGCGGGGAGAGGCGGTTTGCGTATTGGGCGCTCTTCCGCTTCCTCGCTCACT
GACTCGCTGCGCTCGGTCGTTCGGCTGCGGCGAGCGGTATCAGCTCACTCAAAGGCGGTAATACGGTTAT
CCACAGAATCAGGGGATAACGCAGGAAAGAACATGTGAGCAAAAGGCCAGCAAAAGGCCAGGAACCGTAA
AAAGGCCGCGTTGCTGGCGTTTTTCCATAGGCTCCGCCCCCCTGACGAGCATCACAAAAATCGACGCTCA
AGTCAGAGGTGGCGAAACCCGACAGGACTATAAAGATACCAGGCGTTTCCCCCTGGAAGCTCCCTCGTGC
GCTCTCCTGTTCCGACCCTGCCGCTTACCGGATACCTGTCCGCCTTTCTCCCTTCGGGAAGCGTGGCGCT
TTCTCATAGCTCACGCTGTAGGTATCTCAGTTCGGTGTAGGTCGTTCGCTCCAAGCTGGGCTGTGTGCAC
GAACCCCCCGTTCAGCCCGACCGCTGCGCCTTATCCGGTAACTATCGTCTTGAGTCCAACCCGGTAAGAC
ACGACTTATCGCCACTGGCAGCAGCCACTGGTAACAGGATTAGCAGAGCGAGGTATGTAGGCGGTGCTAC
AGAGTTCTTGAAGTGGTGGCCTAACTACGGCTACACTAGAAGAACAGTATTTGGTATCTGCGCTCTGCTG
AAGCCAGTTACCTTCGGAAAAAGAGTTGGTAGCTCTTGATCCGGCAAACAAACCACCGCTGGTAGCGGTG
GTTTTTTTGTTTGCAAGCAGCAGATTACGCGCAGAAAAAAAGGATCTCAAGAAGATCCTTTGATCTTTTC
TACGGGGTCTGACGCTCAGTGGAACGAAAACTCACGTTAAGGGATTTTGGTCATGAGATTATCAAAAAGG
ATCTTCACCTAGATCCTTTTAAATTAAAAATGAAGTTTTAAATCAATCTAAAGTATATATGAGTAAACTT
GGTCTGACAGTTACCAATGCTTAATCAGTGAGGCACCTATCTCAGCGATCTGTCTATTTCGTTCATCCAT
AGTTGCCTGACTCCCCGTCGTGTAGATAACTACGATACGGGAGGGCTTACCATCTGGCCCCAGTGCTGCA
ATGATACCGCGAGACCCACGCTCACCGGCTCCAGATTTATCAGCAATAAACCAGCCAGCCGGAAGGGCCG
AGCGCAGAAGTGGTCCTGCAACTTTATCCGCCTCCATCCAGTCTATTAATTGTTGCCGGGAAGCTAGAGT
AAGTAGTTCGCCAGTTAATAGTTTGCGCAACGTTGTTGCCATTGCTACAGGCATCGTGGTGTCACGCTCG
TCGTTTGGTATGGCTTCATTCAGCTCCGGTTCCCAACGATCAAGGCGAGTTACATGATCCCCCATGTTGT
GCAAAAAAGCGGTTAGCTCCTTCGGTCCTCCGATCGTTGTCAGAAGTAAGTTGGCCGCAGTGTTATCACT
CATGGTTATGGCAGCACTGCATAATTCTCTTACTGTCATGCCATCCGTAAGATGCTTTTCTGTGACTGGT
GAGTACTCAACCAAGTCATTCTGAGAATAGTGTATGCGGCGACCGAGTTGCTCTTGCCCGGCGTCAATAC
GGGATAATACCGCGCCACATAGCAGAACTTTAAAAGTGCTCATCATTGGAAAACGTTCTTCGGGGCGAAA
ACTCTCAAGGATCTTACCGCTGTTGAGATCCAGTTCGATGTAACCCACTCGTGCACCCAACTGATCTTCA
GCATCTTTTACTTTCACCAGCGTTTCTGGGTGAGCAAAAACAGGAAGGCAAAATGCCGCAAAAAAGGGAA
TAAGGGCGACACGGAAATGTTGAATACTCATACTCTTCCTTTTTCAATATTATTGAAGCATTTATCAGGG
TTATTGTCTCATGAGCGGATACATATTTGAATGTATTTAGAAAAATAAACAAATAGGGGTTCCGCGCACA
TTTCCCCGAAAAGTGCCACCTGACGTC
Features (pLannotate 1.2.2; 30 found; start..end, strand, type, name):
     28..80      -  misc_feature   bom (fragment): basis of mobility region from pBR322
    235..614     +  enhancer       CMV enhancer: human cytomegalovirus immediate early enhancer
    615..814     +  promoter       CMV promoter: human cytomegalovirus (CMV) immediate early promoter
    832..1012    +  LTR            5' LTR (truncated): truncated 5' long terminal repeat (LTR) from HIV-1
   1059..1184    +  misc_feature   HIV-1 Ψ: packaging signal of human immunodeficiency virus type 1
   1168..1506    +  CDS            HIV-1 gag (fragment): gag protein from human immunodeficiency virus 1; gag
   1676..1909    +  misc_feature   RRE: The Rev response element (RRE) of HIV-1 allows for Rev-dependent mRNA export from the nucleus to the cytoplasm.
   2286..2386    +  CDS            Rev (fragment): human immunodeficiency virus 1 (HIV-1) Rev protein; rev; enhances nuclear export of unspliced and incompletely spliced viral mRNAs
   2412..2529    +  misc_feature   cPPT/CTS: central polypurine tract and central termination sequence of HIV-1
   2585..3747    +  promoter       EF-1α promoter: strong constitutive promoter for human elongation factor EF-1α
   3774..4448    +  CDS            E2-Crimson: E2-Crimson is a basic (constitutively fluorescent) far red fluorescent protein published in 2009, derived from Discosoma sp.. It is reported to be a rapidly-maturing tetramer with low acid sensitivity.
   4452..4472    +  CDS            SV40 NLS: nuclear localization signal of SV40 (simian virus 40) large T antigen
   4541..5129    +  misc_feature   WPRE: woodchuck hepatitis virus posttranscriptional regulatory element
   5054..5641    +  CDS            nef: NEF_HV112 - Experimental evidence at protein level: Swiss-Prot protein existence level 1. Extracellular Nef protein targets CD4(+) T-lymphocytes for apoptosis by interacting with CXCR4 surface receptors. From Human immunodeficiency virus type 1 group M subtype B (isolate PCV12) (HIV-1).
   5648..5828    +  LTR            5' LTR (truncated): truncated 5' long terminal repeat (LTR) from HIV-1
   5860..5971    +  polyA_signal   bGH poly(A) signal: bovine growth hormone polyadenylation signal
   6088..6109    +  promoter       SV40 promoter (fragment): SV40 enhancer and early promoter
   6130..6558    +  rep_origin     f1 ori (sequence partly withheld): f1 bacteriophage origin of replication; arrow indicates direction of (+) strand synthesis
   6572..6901    +  promoter       SV40 promoter: SV40 enhancer and early promoter
   6949..6996    +  promoter       EM7 promoter: synthetic bacterial promoter&nbsp
   7015..7389    +  CDS            BleoR: antibiotic-binding protein; Sh ble from Streptoalloteichus hindustanus; confers resistance to bleomycin, phleomycin, and Zeocin™
   7399..7524    +  CDS            ble (fragment): BLE_KLEPN - Experimental evidence at protein level: Swiss-Prot protein existence level 1. Binding protein with a strong affinity to the bleomycin family of antibiotics. Binds to CL990; an antimitotic-antibiotic compound. From Klebsiella pneumoniae.
   7519..7640    +  polyA_signal   SV40 poly(A) signal: SV40 polyadenylation signal
   7713..7729    -  protein_bind   lac operator: The lac repressor binds to the lac operator to inhibit transcription in E. coli. This inhibition can be relieved by adding lactose or isopropyl-β-D-thiogalactopyranoside (IPTG). lac repressor encoded by lacI
   7737..7767    -  promoter       lac promoter: promoter for the E. coli lac operon
   7782..7803    -  protein_bind   CAP binding site: CAP binding activates transcription in the presence of cAMP. E. coli catabolite activator protein
   7816..7908    -  CDS            lacI (fragment): lac repressor; lacI; The lac repressor binds to the lac operator to inhibit transcription in E. coli. This inhibition can be relieved by adding lactose or isopropyl-β-D-thiogalactopyranoside (IPTG).
   8091..8679    -  rep_origin     ori: high-copy-number ColE1/pMB1/pBR322/pUC origin of replication
   8850..9710    -  CDS            AmpR: β-lactamase; bla; confers resistance to ampicillin, carbenicillin, and related antibiotics
   9711..9815    -  promoter       AmpR promoter: bla
