[The description below was written by a language model from this plasmid's Addgene catalogue record and pLannotate feature annotations shown in this document.]
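Description:
CSII-prEF1a-E2-Crimson-NLS is an HIV-1-based lentiviral transfer plasmid for mammalian expression, built on the CSII backbone (about 9.85 kb in total). It is propagated in E. coli through a high-copy ColE1/pUC-type origin and selected with ampicillin via the bla gene; an f1 origin is also present. A CMV enhancer/promoter sits directly upstream of a truncated 5' LTR, so that genomic RNA can be transcribed in packaging cells. It is followed by the Ψ packaging signal with a gag fragment, the Rev response element for Rev-dependent nuclear export, and the cPPT/CTS. The downstream LTR is likewise annotated as truncated and is followed by a bGH polyadenylation signal. Outside the LTR-flanked region, the backbone carries an SV40/EM7 promoter-driven BleoR cassette with an SV40 poly(A) signal. Because it lies outside the packaged genome, this marker would not be transferred by transduction.

The payload is a 777 bp insert cloned between EcoRI and XbaI sites. It encodes E2-Crimson, a rapidly maturing far-red fluorescent protein derived from Discosoma, fused at its C terminus to the SV40 large T antigen nuclear localization signal. Expression is driven by the strong constitutive human EF-1α promoter, and a WPRE downstream of the coding sequence enhances transcript expression. The catalogue lists the insert species as human, although the feature annotation attributes the fluorescent protein to Discosoma. The stated purpose is a fluorescent reporter of cell size: constitutive expression of the nuclear-concentrated protein gives a signal used to report the size of live human cells. The depositor and sequencing-derived records differ by only a few nucleotides and show the same feature organisation.
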