Addgene plasmid #125263: CSII-prEF1a-E2-Crimson-NLS
Purpose: Fluorescent reporter for cell size
Depositing lab: Jan Skotheim. Depositing organization: Stanford University. Publication: Constitutive expression of a fluorescent protein reports the size of live human cells. Berenson DF, Zatulovskiy E, Xie S, Skotheim JM. Mol Biol Cell. 2019 Nov 15;30(24):2985-2995. doi: 10.1091/mbc.E19-03-0171. Epub 2019 Oct 10. PubMed 31599704.
Backbone
  Vector backbone: CSII
  Backbone size w/o insert (bp): 9075
  Total vector size (bp): 9852
  Vector type: Mammalian Expression, Lentiviral
Growth in bacteria
  Bacterial resistance: Ampicillin, 100 μg/mL
  Growth temperature: 37°C
  Growth strain: NEB Stable
  Copy number: Unknown
Gene/Insert
  Gene/Insert name: E2-Crimson-NLS
  Species: H. sapiens (human)
  Insert size (bp): 777
  Promoter: EF1a
  Tag / fusion protein: NLS (C terminal on insert)
  Cloning method: Restriction Enzyme; 5′ cloning site EcoRI (not destroyed); 3′ cloning site XbaI (not destroyed)
  Sequencing primers: 5′ tgaagttaggccagcttgg; 3′ cattaaagcagcgtatcc
Terms and licenses: Academic/Nonprofit Terms; Industry Terms: Not Available to Industry
Depositor comments: Please visit https://www.biorxiv.org/content/10.1101/587162v1 for bioRxiv preprint.
How to cite: CSII-prEF1a-E2-Crimson-NLS was a gift from Jan Skotheim (Addgene plasmid # 125263 ; http://n2t.net/addgene:125263 ; RRID:Addgene_125263)
